Addgene plasmid #210760: pDL0_003
Purpose: SC_Hygromycin phosphotransferase
Depositing lab: Dmitri Nusinow. Depositing organization: Donald Danforth Plant Science Center. Publication: Remote Sensing of Endogenous Pigmentation by Inducible Synthetic Circuits in Grasses. Lee DY, Acosta-Gamboa L, Saleh L, Pathak S, Swyers N, Morgan A, Meerdink S, Kuzio C, Calderon S, Sheng H, Kenney S, Zare A, Gehan M, Nusinow DA. Plant Biotechnol J. 2025 Dec 5. doi: 10.1111/pbi.70480. PubMed 41351300.
Backbone
  Vector backbone: pICH41308
  Backbone size w/o insert (bp): 2234
  Total vector size (bp): 3277
  Vector type: Plant Expression, Synthetic Biology
Growth in bacteria
  Bacterial resistance: Spectinomycin, 50 μg/mL
  Growth temperature: 37°C
  Growth strain: DH5alpha
  Copy number: Unknown
Gene/Insert
  Gene/Insert name: Hygromycin phosphotransferase
  Species: Escherichia coli
Terms and licenses: Academic/Nonprofit Terms; Industry Terms: Not Available to Industry
Depositor comments: Please visit https://doi.org/10.1101/2025.06.20.660755 for bioRxiv preprint.
How to cite: pDL0_003 was a gift from Dmitri Nusinow (Addgene plasmid # 210760 ; http://n2t.net/addgene:210760 ; RRID:Addgene_210760)
