[The description below was written by a language model from this plasmid's Addgene catalogue record and pLannotate feature annotations shown in this document.]
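Description:
pDL0_003 is a small (about 3.3 kb) part-donor plasmid built on the pICH41308 backbone and catalogued as a plant expression and synthetic biology vector. pICH41308 is generally known as a Golden Gate/MoClo level 0 acceptor for coding-sequence modules, which fits the "SC" prefix in the stated purpose and the "0" in the plasmid name, although the record does not explicitly describe the cloning standard or the flanking Type IIS sites and overhangs. The plasmid is propagated in E. coli through a high-copy ColE1/pUC-type origin and selected with spectinomycin via the aadA adenylyltransferase gene. An AmpR (bla) promoter lies upstream of aadA and likely drives its expression. The short annotated fragments of an integrase, a gentamicin acetyltransferase and lacI appear to be remnants of the backbone's construction rather than functional genes.

The payload is the E. coli hygromycin B phosphotransferase coding sequence (HygR), roughly 1 kb and placed on the reverse strand relative to the backbone features. The feature table shows no plant promoter, terminator, tag or reporter next to it, so the plasmid carries the open reading frame alone and is not itself an expression cassette. It is a standardized building block meant to be combined with separate promoter and terminator parts into a hygromycin-resistance transcription unit, which can serve as a selectable marker for transformed plant tissue. The associated work concerns inducible synthetic gene circuits controlling pigmentation in grasses, suggesting this part supplied the selection marker in those multigene assemblies, though the record does not detail the downstream constructs.
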