Features (pLannotate 1.2.2; 7 found; start..end, strand, type, name):
    110..214     +  promoter       AmpR promoter: bla
    205..285     -  CDS            int (fragment): INT2_ECOLX - Protein inferred from homology: Swiss-Prot protein existence level 3. Putative integrase believed to be involved in the insertion of antibiotic resistance genes into plasmids and transposons. From Escherichia coli.
    373..429     +  CDS            GmR (fragment): gentamycin acetyltransferase; aacC1; confers resistance to gentamycin
    436..1224    +  CDS            aadA: S3AD_ECOLX - Experimental evidence at protein level: Swiss-Prot protein existence level 1. Mediates bacterial resistance to the antibiotics streptomycin and spectinomycin. From Escherichia coli.
   1398..1986    +  rep_origin     ori: high-copy-number ColE1/pMB1/pBR322/pUC origin of replication
   2169..2218    +  CDS            lacI (fragment): lac repressor; lacI; The lac repressor binds to the lac operator to inhibit transcription in E. coli. This inhibition can be relieved by adding lactose or isopropyl-β-D-thiogalactopyranoside (IPTG).
   2238..3263    -  CDS            HygR: hygromycin B phosphotransferase confers resistance to hygromycin
>Addgene plasmid #210760 | pDL0_003 | addgene full sequence | sequence record 421255 | Addgene NGS Result
GTGGCTCTTCAGTGGACGAAAGGGCCTCGTGATACGCCTATTTTTATAGGTTAATGTCATGATAATAATG
GTTTCTTAGACGTCAGGTGGCACTTTTCGGGGAAATGTGCGCGGAACCCCTATTTGTTTATTTTTCTAAA
TACATTCAAATATGTATCCGCTCATGAGACAATAACCCTGATAAATGCTTCAATAATATTGAAAAAGGAA
GAGTATGCGCTCACGCAACTGGTCCAGAACCTTGACCGAACGCAGCGGTGGTAACGGCGCAGTGGCGGTT
TTCATGGCTTGTTATGACTGTTTTTTTTTGGGGTACAGTCTATGCCTCGGGCATCCAAGCAGCAAGCGCG
TTACGCCGTGGGTCGATGTTTGATGTTATGGAGCAGCAACGATGTTACGCAGCAGGGCAGTCGCCCTAAA
ACAAAGTTAAACATCATGAGGGAAGCGGTGATCGCCGAAGTATCGACTCAACTATCAGAGGTAGTTGGCG
TCATCGAGCGCCATCTCGAACCGACGTTGCTGGCCGTACATTTGTACGGCTCCGCAGTGGATGGCGGCCT
GAAGCCACACAGCGATATTGATTTGCTGGTTACGGTGACCGTAAGGCTTGATGAAACAACGCGGCGAGCT
TTGATCAACGACCTTTTGGAAACTTCGGCTTCCCCTGGAGAGAGCGAGATTCTCCGCGCTGTAGAAGTCA
CCATTGTTGTGCACGACGACATCATTCCGTGGCGTTATCCAGCTAAGCGCGAACTGCAATTTGGAGAATG
GCAGCGCAATGACATTCTTGCAGGTATCTTCGAGCCAGCCACGATCGACATTGATCTGGCTATCTTGCTG
ACAAAAGCAAGAGAACATAGCGTTGCCTTGGTAGGTCCAGCGGCGGAGGAACTCTTTGATCCGGTTCCTG
AACAGGATCTATTTGAGGCGCTAAATGAAACCTTAACGCTATGGAACTCGCCGCCCGACTGGGCTGGCGA
TGAGCGAAATGTAGTGCTTACGTTGTCCCGCATTTGGTACAGCGCAGTAACCGGCAAAATCGCGCCGAAG
GATGTCGCTGCCGACTGGGCAATGGAGCGCCTGCCGGCCCAGTATCAGCCCGTCATACTTGAAGCTAGAC
AGGCTTATCTTGGACAAGAAGAAGATCGCTTGGCCTCGCGCGCAGATCAGTTGGAAGAATTTGTCCATTA
CGTAAAAGGCGAGATCACCAAGGTAGTCGGCAAATAACTGTCAGACCAAGTTTACTCATATATACTTTAG
ATTGATTTAAAACTTCATTTTTAATTTAAAAGGATCTAGGTGAAGATCCTTTTTGATAATCTCATGACCA
AAATCCCTTAACGTGAGTTTTCGTTCCACTGAGCGTCAGACCCCGTAGAAAAGATCAAAGGATCTTCTTG
AGATCCTTTTTTTCTGCGCGTAATCTGCTGCTTGCAAACAAAAAAACCACCGCTACCAGCGGTGGTTTGT
TTGCCGGATCAAGAGCTACCAACTCTTTTTCCGAAGGTAACTGGCTTCAGCAGAGCGCAGATACCAAATA
CTGTTCTTCTAGTGTAGCCGTAGTTAGGCCACCACTTCAAGAACTCTGTAGCACCGCCTACATACCTCGC
TCTGCTAATCCTGTTACCAGTGGCTGCTGCCAGTGGCGATAAGTCGTGTCTTACCGGGTTGGACTCAAGA
CGATAGTTACCGGATAAGGCGCAGCGGTCGGGCTGAACGGGGGGTTCGTGCACACAGCCCAGCTTGGAGC
GAACGACCTACACCGAACTGAGATACCTACAGCGTGAGCTATGAGAAAGCGCCACGCTTCCCGAAGGGAG
AAAGGCGGACAGGTATCCGGTAAGCGGCAGGGTCGGAACAGGAGAGCGCACGAGGGAGCTTCCAGGGGGA
AACGCCTGGTATCTTTATAGTCCTGTCGGGTTTCGCCACCTCTGACTTGAGCGTCGATTTTTGTGATGCT
CGTCAGGGGGGCGGAGCCTATGGAAAAACGCCAGCAACGCGGCCTTTTTACGGTTCCTGGCCTTTTGCTG
GCCTTTTGCTCACATGTTCTTTCCTGCGTTATCCCCTGATTCTGTGGATAACCGTATTACCGCCTTTGAG
TGAGCTGATACCGCTCGCCGCAGCCGAACGACCGAGCGCAGCGAGTCAGTGAGCGAGGAAGCGGAAGAGC
GCCCAATACGCAAACCGCCTCTCCCCGCGCGTTGGCCGATTCATTAATCACTCTGTGGTCTCAAATGCTA
TTTCTTTGCCCTCGGACGAGTGCTGGGGCGTCGGTTTCCACTATCGGCGAGTACTTCTACACAGCCATCG
GTCCAGACGGCCGCGCTTCTGCGGGCGATTTGTGTACGCCCGACAGTCCCGGCTCCGGATCGGACGATTG
CGTCGCATCGACCCTGCGCCCAAGCTGCATCATCGAAATTGCCGTCAACCAAGCTCTGATAGAGTTGGTC
AAGACCAATGCGGAGCATATACGCCCGGAGTCGTGGCGATCCTGCAAGCTCCGGATGCCTCCGCTCGAAG
TAGCGCGTCTGCTGCTCCATACAAGCCAACCACGGCCTCCAGAAGAAGATGTTGGCGACCTCGTATTGGG
AATCCCCGAACATCGCCTCGCTCCAGTCAATGACCGCTGTTATGCGGCCATTGTCCGTCAGGACATTGTT
GGAGCCGAAATCCGCGTGCACGAGGTGCCGGACTTCGGGGCAGTCCTCGGCCCAAAGCATCAGCTCATCG
AGAGCCTGCGCGACGGACGCACTGACGGTGTCGTCCATCACAGTTTGCCAGTGATACACATGGGGATCAG
CAATCGCGCATATGAAATCACGCCATGTAGTGTATTGACCGATTCCTTGCGGTCCGAATGGGCCGAACCC
GCTCGTCTGGCTAAGATCGGCCGCAGCGATCGCATCCATAGCCTCCGCGACCGGTTGTAGAACAGCGGGC
AGTTCGGTTTCAGGCAGGTCTTGCAACGTGACACCCTGTGAACGGCGGGAGATGCAATAGGTCAGGCTCT
CGCTAAACTCCCCAATGTCAAGCACTTCCGGAATCGGGAGCGCGGCCGATGCAAAGTGCCGATAAACATA
ACGATCTTTGTAGAAACCATCGGCGCAGCTATTTACCCGCAGGACATATCCACGCCCTCCTACATCGAAG
CTGAAAGCACGAGATTCTTCGCCCTCCGAGAGCTGCATCAGGTCGGAGACGCTGTCGAACTTTTCGATCA
GAAACTTCTCGACAGACGTCGCGGTGAGTTCAGGCTTTTTCATGCTTTGAGACCACGAA
